Addgene plasmid #22666: pB.IRES-Venus
Depositing lab: Robert Benezra. Depositing organization: Memorial Sloan-Kettering Cancer Center. Publication: High levels of Id1 expression define B1 type adult neural stem cells. Nam HS, Benezra R. Cell Stem Cell. 2009 Nov 6. 5(5):515-26. 10.1016/j.stem.2009.08.017 PubMed 19896442.
Backbone
  Vector backbone: pcDNA3
  Vector type: Mammalian Expression
  Selectable markers: Neomycin (select with G418)
Growth in bacteria
  Bacterial resistance: Ampicillin, 100 μg/mL
  Growth temperature: 37°C
  Growth strain: DH5alpha
  Copy number: High Copy
Gene/Insert
  Gene/Insert name: B.IRES-Venus (alt name: VenusYFP)
  Mutation: B.IRES is BICEP IRES from Sigma
  Cloning method: Restriction Enzyme; 5′ cloning site EcoR1 (not destroyed); 3′ cloning site Xba1 (not destroyed)
  Sequencing primers: 5′ T7; 3′ Sp6
Resource information
  A portion of this plasmid was derived from a plasmid made by: The IRES in this plasmid, “BICEP IRES” was purchased from Sigma.
Terms and licenses: Academic/Nonprofit Terms; Industry Terms: Not Available to Industry
How to cite: pB.IRES-Venus was a gift from Robert Benezra (Addgene plasmid # 22666 ; http://n2t.net/addgene:22666 ; RRID:Addgene_22666)
