[The description below was written by a language model from this plasmid's Addgene catalogue record and pLannotate feature annotations shown in this document.]
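Description:
pB.IRES-Venus is a mammalian expression plasmid of about 6.8 kb built on the pcDNA3 backbone. It carries an internal ribosome entry site followed by the yellow fluorescent protein Venus. It is maintained in E. coli at high copy through a ColE1/pUC-type origin with ampicillin selection (AmpR under its own bla promoter). An f1 origin is also present for single-stranded DNA production. For selection in mammalian cells, an SV40 early promoter drives the neomycin phosphotransferase gene, terminated by an SV40 poly(A) signal, which gives G418 resistance.

The expression cassette consists of the CMV immediate-early enhancer and promoter, a T7 promoter, the IRES, the mammalian codon-optimized Venus coding sequence, a reverse-oriented SP6 promoter and the bovine growth hormone poly(A) signal. The catalogue entry identifies the IRES as the commercially sourced "BICEP" IRES, and the automated annotation matches it to the encephalomyocarditis virus IRES. The IRES-Venus unit was inserted between EcoRI and XbaI sites, both of which remain intact. No coding sequence is annotated between the CMV/T7 promoters and the IRES. This layout fits use as a bicistronic reporter backbone, in which a gene cloned upstream would share a transcript with Venus and the IRES would allow cap-independent translation of the fluorescent marker, although the record does not state this purpose. It also does not say how the plasmid was used in the associated study of Id1 expression in adult neural stem cells. Short annotated fragments, including a truncated HIV-1 LTR, ble, lacI and bom, are probably backbone remnants or partial sequence matches rather than functional elements.
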