Features (pLannotate 1.2.2; 22 found; start..end, strand, type, name):
      1..380     +  enhancer       CMV enhancer: human cytomegalovirus immediate early enhancer
    381..584     +  promoter       CMV promoter: human cytomegalovirus (CMV) immediate early promoter
    580..613     +  LTR            5' LTR (truncated) (fragment): truncated 5' long terminal repeat (LTR) from HIV-1
    629..647     +  promoter       T7 promoter: promoter for bacteriophage T7 RNA polymerase
    840..1302    +  misc_feature   IRES: internal ribosome entry site (IRES) of the encephalomyocarditis virus (EMCV)
   1338..2057    +  CDS            Venus: yellow fluorescent protein (YFP) with fast and efficient maturation (Nagai et al., 2002) mammalian codon-optimized
   2073..2091    -  promoter       SP6 promoter: promoter for bacteriophage SP6 RNA polymerase
   2117..2341    +  polyA_signal   bGH poly(A) signal: bovine growth hormone polyadenylation signal
   2345..2366    +  promoter       SV40 promoter (fragment): SV40 enhancer and early promoter
   2387..2815    +  rep_origin     f1 ori (sequence partly withheld): f1 bacteriophage origin of replication; arrow indicates direction of (+) strand synthesis
   2829..3158    +  promoter       SV40 promoter: SV40 enhancer and early promoter
   3225..4016    +  CDS            neo: KKA2_KLEPN - Also known as kan, nptII. Experimental evidence at protein level: Swiss-Prot protein existence level 1. Resistance to kanamycin, neomycin, paromomycin, ribostamycin, butirosin and gentamicin B. From Klebsiella pneumoniae.
   4040..4198    +  CDS            ble (fragment): BLE_KLEPN - Experimental evidence at protein level: Swiss-Prot protein existence level 1. Binding protein with a strong affinity to the bleomycin family of antibiotics. Binds to CL990; an antimitotic-antibiotic compound. From Klebsiella pneumoniae.
   4193..4314    +  polyA_signal   SV40 poly(A) signal: SV40 polyadenylation signal
   4387..4403    -  protein_bind   lac operator: The lac repressor binds to the lac operator to inhibit transcription in E. coli. This inhibition can be relieved by adding lactose or isopropyl-β-D-thiogalactopyranoside (IPTG). lac repressor encoded by lacI
   4411..4441    -  promoter       lac promoter: promoter for the E. coli lac operon
   4456..4477    -  protein_bind   CAP binding site: CAP binding activates transcription in the presence of cAMP. E. coli catabolite activator protein
   4490..4582    -  CDS            lacI (fragment): lac repressor; lacI; The lac repressor binds to the lac operator to inhibit transcription in E. coli. This inhibition can be relieved by adding lactose or isopropyl-β-D-thiogalactopyranoside (IPTG).
   4765..5353    -  rep_origin     ori: high-copy-number ColE1/pMB1/pBR322/pUC origin of replication
   5524..6384    -  CDS            AmpR: β-lactamase; bla; confers resistance to ampicillin, carbenicillin, and related antibiotics
   6385..6489    -  promoter       AmpR promoter: bla
   6548..6600    -  misc_feature   bom (fragment): basis of mobility region from pBR322
>Addgene plasmid #22666 | pB.IRES-Venus | addgene full sequence | sequence record 324644 | Addgene NGS Result
GACATTGATTATTGACTAGTTATTAATAGTAATCAATTACGGGGTCATTAGTTCATAGCCCATATATGGA
GTTCCGCGTTACATAACTTACGGTAAATGGCCCGCCTGGCTGACCGCCCAACGACCCCCGCCCATTGACG
TCAATAATGACGTATGTTCCCATAGTAACGCCAATAGGGACTTTCCATTGACGTCAATGGGTGGAGTATT
TACGGTAAACTGCCCACTTGGCAGTACATCAAGTGTATCATATGCCAAGTACGCCCCCTATTGACGTCAA
TGACGGTAAATGGCCCGCCTGGCATTATGCCCAGTACATGACCTTATGGGACTTTCCTACTTGGCAGTAC
ATCTACGTATTAGTCATCGCTATTACCATGGTGATGCGGTTTTGGCAGTACATCAATGGGCGTGGATAGC
GGTTTGACTCACGGGGATTTCCAAGTCTCCACCCCATTGACGTCAATGGGAGTTTGTTTTGGCACCAAAA
TCAACGGGACTTTCCAAAATGTCGTAACAACTCCGCCCCATTGACGCAAATGGGCGGTAGGCGTGTACGG
TGGGAGGTCTATATAAGCAGAGCTCTCTGGCTAACTAGAGAACCCACTGCTTACTGGCTTATCGAAATTA
ATACGACTCACTATAGGGAGACCCAAGCTTGGTACCGAGCTCGGATCCACTAGTAACGGCCGCCAGTGTG
CTGGAATTCCTCTAGGGCGGCCAATTCCGCCCCTCTCCCCCCCCCCCCNTAACGTTACTGGCCGAAGCCG
CTTGGAATAAGGCCGGTGTGCGTTTGTCTATATGTTATTTTCCACCATATTGCCGTCTTTTGGCAATGTG
AGGGCCCGGAAACCTGGCCCTGTCTTCTTGACGAGCATTCCTAGGGGTCTTTCCCCTCTCGCCAAAGGAA
TGCAAGGTCTGTTGAATGTCGTGAAGGAAGCAGTTCCTCTGGAAGCTTCTTGAAGACAAACAACGTCTGT
AGCGACCCTTTGCAGGCAGCGGAACCCCCCACCTGGCGACAGGTGCCTCTGCGGCCAAAAGCCACGTGTA
TAAGATACACCTGCAAAGGCGGCACAACCCCAGTGCCACGTTGTGAGTTGGATAGTTGTGGAAAGAGTCA
AATGGCTCTCCTCAAGCGTATTCAACAAGGGGCTGAAGGATGCCCAGAAGGTACCCCATTGTATGGGATC
TGATCTGGGGCCTCGGTGCACATGCTTTACATGTGTTTAGTCGAGGTTAAAAAAACGTCTAGGCCCCCCG
AACCACGGGGACGTGGTTTTCCTTTGAAAAACACGATGATAAGCTTGCCACAACCCGGGATAATTCCTGC
AGCCAATATGGTGAGCAAGGGCGAGGAGCTGTTCACCGGGGTGGTGCCCATCCTGGTCGAGCTGGACGGC
GACGTAAACGGCCACAAGTTCAGCGTGTCCGGCGAGGGCGAGGGCGATGCCACCTACGGCAAGCTGACCC
TGAAGCTGATCTGCACCACCGGCAAGCTGCCCGTGCCCTGGCCCACCCTCGTGACCACCCTGGGCTACGG
CCTGCAGTGCTTCGCCCGCTACCCCGACCACATGAAGCAGCACGACTTCTTCAAGTCCGCCATGCCCGAA
GGCTACGTCCAGGAGCGCACCATCTTCTTCAAGGACGACGGCAACTACAAGACCCGCGCCGAGGTGAAGT
TCGAGGGCGACACCCTGGTGAACCGCATCGAGCTGAAGGGCATCGACTTCAAGGAGGACGGCAACATCCT
GGGGCACAAGCTGGAGTACAACTACAACAGCCACAACGTCTATATCACCGCCGACAAGCAGAAGAACGGC
ATCAAGGCCAACTTCAAGATCCGCCACAACATCGAGGACGGCGGCGTGCAGCTCGCCGACCACTACCAGC
AGAACACCCCCATCGGCGACGGCCCCGTGCTGCTGCCCGACAACCACTACCTGAGCTACCAGTCCGCCCT
GAGCAAAGACCCCAACGAGAAGCGCGATCACATGGTCCTGCTGGAGTTCGTGACCGCCGCCGGGATCACT
CTCGGCATGGACGAGCTGTACAAGTAATCTAGAGGGCCCTATTCTATAGTGTCACCTAAATGCTAGAGCT
CGCTGATCAGCCTCGACTGTGCCTTCTAGTTGCCAGCCATCTGTTGTTTGCCCCTCCCCCGTGCCTTCCT
TGACCCTGGAAGGTGCCACTCCCACTGTCCTTTCCTAATAAAATGAGGAAATTGCATCGCATTGTCTGAG
TAGGTGTCATTCTATTCTGGGGGGTGGGGTGGGGCAGGACAGCAAGGGGGAGGATTGGGAAGACAATAGC
AGGCATGCTGGGGATGCGGTGGGCTCTATGGCTTCTGAGGCGGAAAGAACCAGCTGGGGCTCTAGGGGGT
ATCCCC
[124 nt withheld, positions 2387-2510]
C
[91 nt withheld, positions 2512-2602]
A
[49 nt withheld, positions 2604-2652]
CCTTTGACGTTGGAGTCCACGTTCTTT
[37 nt withheld, positions 2680-2716]
ACCCTATCTCGGTCTATTCTTTTGATTTATAAGGGATTTTGCCGATTTCGGCCTATTGGTTAAAAAATGA
GCTGATTTAACAAAAATTTAACGCGAATTAATTCTGTGGAATGTGTGTCAGTTAGGGTGTGGAAAGTCCC
CAGGCTCCCCAGCAGGCAGAAGTATGCAAAGCATGCATCTCAATTAGTCAGCAACCAGGTGTGGAAAGTC
CCCAGGCTCCCCAGCAGGCAGAAGTATGCAAAGCATGCATCTCAATTAGTCAGCAACCATAGTCCCGCCC
CTAACTCCGCCCATCCCGCCCCTAACTCCGCCCAGTTCCGCCCATTCTCCGCCCCATGGCTGACTAATTT
TTTTTATTTATGCAGAGGCCGAGGCCGCCTCTGCCTCTGAGCTATTCCAGAAGTAGTGAGGAGGCTTTTT
TGGAGGCCTAGGCTTTTGCAAAAAGCTCCCGGGAGCTTGTATATCCATTTTCGGATCTGATCAAGAGACA
GGATGAGGATCGTTTCGCATGATTGAACAAGATGGATTGCACGCAGGTTCTCCGGCCGCTTGGGTGGAGA
GGCTATTCGGCTATGACTGGGCACAACAGACAATCGGCTGCTCTGATGCCGCCGTGTTCCGGCTGTCAGC
GCAGGGGCGCCCGGTTCTTTTTGTCAAGACCGACCTGTCCGGTGCCCTGAATGAACTGCAGGACGAGGCA
GCGCGGCTATCGTGGCTGGCCACGACGGGCGTTCCTTGCGCAGCTGTGCTCGACGTTGTCACTGAAGCGG
GAAGGGACTGGCTGCTATTGGGCGAAGTGCCGGGGCAGGATCTCCTGTCATCTCACCTTGCTCCTGCCGA
GAAAGTATCCATCATGGCTGATGCAATGCGGCGGCTGCATACGCTTGATCCGGCTACCTGCCCATTCGAC
CACCAAGCGAAACATCGCATCGAGCGAGCACGTACTCGGATGGAAGCCGGTCTTGTCGATCAGGATGATC
TGGACGAAGAGCATCAGGGGCTCGCGCCAGCCGAACTGTTCGCCAGGCTCAAGGCGCGCATGCCCGACGG
CGAGGATCTCGTCGTGACCCATGGCGATGCCTGCTTGCCGAATATCATGGTGGAAAATGGCCGCTTTTCT
GGATTCATCGACTGTGGCCGGCTGGGTGTGGCGGACCGCTATCAGGACATAGCGTTGGCTACCCGTGATA
TTGCTGAAGAGCTTGGCGGCGAATGGGCTGACCGCTTCCTCGTGCTTTACGGTATCGCCGCTCCCGATTC
GCAGCGCATCGCCTTCTATCGCCTTCTTGACGAGTTCTTCTGAGCGGGACTCTGGGGTTCGAAATGACCG
ACCAAGCGACGCCCAACCTGCCATCACGAGATTTCGATTCCACCGCCGCCTTCTATGAAAGGTTGGGCTT
CGGAATCGTTTTCCGGGACGCCGGCTGGATGATCCTCCAGCGCGGGGATCTCATGCTGGAGTTCTTCGCC
CACCCCAACTTGTTTATTGCAGCTTATAATGGTTACAAATAAAGCAATAGCATCACAAATTTCACAAATA
AAGCATTTTTTTCACTGCATTCTAGTTGTGGTTTGTCCAAACTCATCAATGTATCTTATCATGTCTGTAT
ACCGTCGACCTCTAGCTAGAGCTTGGCGTAATCATGGTCATAGCTGTTTCCTGTGTGAAATTGTTATCCG
CTCACAATTCCACACAACATACGAGCCGGAAGCATAAAGTGTAAAGCCTGGGGTGCCTAATGAGTGAGCT
AACTCACATTAATTGCGTTGCGCTCACTGCCCGCTTTCCAGTCGGGAAACCTGTCGTGCCAGCTGCATTA
ATGAATCGGCCAACGCGCGGGGAGAGGCGGTTTGCGTATTGGGCGCTCTTCCGCTTCCTCGCTCACTGAC
TCGCTGCGCTCGGTCGTTCGGCTGCGGCGAGCGGTATCAGCTCACTCAAAGGCGGTAATACGGTTATCCA
CAGAATCAGGGGATAACGCAGGAAAGAACATGTGAGCAAAAGGCCAGCAAAAGGCCAGGAACCGTAAAAA
GGCCGCGTTGCTGGCGTTTTTCCATAGGCTCCGCCCCCCTGACGAGCATCACAAAAATCGACGCTCAAGT
CAGAGGTGGCGAAACCCGACAGGACTATAAAGATACCAGGCGTTTCCCCCTGGAAGCTCCCTCGTGCGCT
CTCCTGTTCCGACCCTGCCGCTTACCGGATACCTGTCCGCCTTTCTCCCTTCGGGAAGCGTGGCGCTTTC
TCATAGCTCACGCTGTAGGTATCTCAGTTCGGTGTAGGTCGTTCGCTCCAAGCTGGGCTGTGTGCACGAA
CCCCCCGTTCAGCCCGACCGCTGCGCCTTATCCGGTAACTATCGTCTTGAGTCCAACCCGGTAAGACACG
ACTTATCGCCACTGGCAGCAGCCACTGGTAACAGGATTAGCAGAGCGAGGTATGTAGGCGGTGCTACAGA
GTTCTTGAAGTGGTGGCCTAACTACGGCTACACTAGAAGAACAGTATTTGGTATCTGCGCTCTGCTGAAG
CCAGTTACCTTCGGAAAAAGAGTTGGTAGCTCTTGATCCGGCAAACAAACCACCGCTGGTAGCGGTGGTT
TTTTTGTTTGCAAGCAGCAGATTACGCGCAGAAAAAAAGGATCTCAAGAAGATCCTTTGATCTTTTCTAC
GGGGTCTGACGCTCAGTGGAACGAAAACTCACGTTAAGGGATTTTGGTCATGAGATTATCAAAAAGGATC
TTCACCTAGATCCTTTTAAATTAAAAATGAAGTTTTAAATCAATCTAAAGTATATATGAGTAAACTTGGT
CTGACAGTTACCAATGCTTAATCAGTGAGGCACCTATCTCAGCGATCTGTCTATTTCGTTCATCCATAGT
TGCCTGACTCCCCGTCGTGTAGATAACTACGATACGGGAGGGCTTACCATCTGGCCCCAGTGCTGCAATG
ATACCGCGAGACCCACGCTCACCGGCTCCAGATTTATCAGCAATAAACCAGCCAGCCGGAAGGGCCGAGC
GCAGAAGTGGTCCTGCAACTTTATCCGCCTCCATCCAGTCTATTAATTGTTGCCGGGAAGCTAGAGTAAG
TAGTTCGCCAGTTAATAGTTTGCGCAACGTTGTTGCCATTGCTACAGGCATCGTGGTGTCACGCTCGTCG
TTTGGTATGGCTTCATTCAGCTCCGGTTCCCAACGATCAAGGCGAGTTACATGATCCCCCATGTTGTGCA
AAAAAGCGGTTAGCTCCTTCGGTCCTCCGATCGTTGTCAGAAGTAAGTTGGCCGCAGTGTTATCACTCAT
GGTTATGGCAGCACTGCATAATTCTCTTACTGTCATGCCATCCGTAAGATGCTTTTCTGTGACTGGTGAG
TACTCAACCAAGTCATTCTGAGAATAGTGTATGCGGCGACCGAGTTGCTCTTGCCCGGCGTCAATACGGG
ATAATACCGCGCCACATAGCAGAACTTTAAAAGTGCTCATCATTGGAAAACGTTCTTCGGGGCGAAAACT
CTCAAGGATCTTACCGCTGTTGAGATCCAGTTCGATGTAACCCACTCGTGCACCCAACTGATCTTCAGCA
TCTTTTACTTTCACCAGCGTTTCTGGGTGAGCAAAAACAGGAAGGCAAAATGCCGCAAAAAAGGGAATAA
GGGCGACACGGAAATGTTGAATACTCATACTCTTCCTTTTTCAATATTATTGAAGCATTTATCAGGGTTA
TTGTCTCATGAGCGGATACATATTTGAATGTATTTAGAAAAATAAACAAATAGGGGTTCCGCGCACATTT
CCCCGAAAAGTGCCACCTGACGTCGACGGATCGGGAGATCTCCCGATCCCCTATGGTGCACTCTCAGTAC
AATCTGCTCTGATGCCGCATAGTTAAGCCAGTATCTGCTCCCTGCTTGTGTGTTGGAGGTCGCTGAGTAG
TGCGCGAGCAAAATTTAAGCTACAACAAGGCAAGGCTTGACCGACAATTGCATGAAGAATCTGCTTAGGG
TTAGGCGTTTTGCGCTGCTTCGCGATGTACGGGCCAGATATACGCGTT
