>Addgene plasmid #22666 | pB.IRES-Venus | addgene partial sequence | sequence record 28127 | 22666 with BGH-rev
CTATAGAATAGGGCCCTCTAGATTACTTGTACAGCTCGTCCATGCCGAGAGTGATCCCGGCGGCGGTCAC
GAACTCCAGCAGGACCATGTGATCGCGCTTCTCGTTGGGGTCTTTGCTCAGGGCGGACTGGTAGCTCAGG
TAGTGGTTGTCGGGCAGCAGCACGGGGCCGTCGCCGATGGGGGTGTTCTGCTGGTAGTGGTCGGCGAGCT
GCACGCCGCCGTCCTCGATGTTGTGGCGGATCTTGAAGTTGGCCTTGATGCCGTTCTTCTGCTTGTCGGC
GGTGATATAGACGTTGTGGCTGTTGTAGTTGTACTCCAGCTTGTGCCCCAGGATGTTGCCGTCCTCCTTG
AAGTCGATGCCCTTCAGCTCGATGCGGTTCACCAGGGTGTCGCCCTCGAACTTCACCTCGGCGCGGGTCT
TGTAGTTGCCGTCGTCCTTGAAGAAGATGGTGCGCTCCTGGACGTAGCCTTCGGGCATGGCGGACTTGAA
GAAGTCGTGCTGCTTCATGTGGTCGGGGTAGCGGGCGAAGCACTGCAGGCCGTAGCCCAGGGTGGTCACG
AGGGTGGGCCAGGGCACGGGCAGCTTGCCGGTGGTGCAGATCAGCTTCAGGGTCAGCTTGCCGTANGTGG
CATCGCCCTCGCCCTCGCCGGACACGCTGAACTTGTGGCCGTTTACGTCG
