>Addgene plasmid #22666 | pB.IRES-Venus | addgene partial sequence | sequence record 28128 | 22666 with CMV-F
AGCTCTCTGGCTANTAGAGAACCCACTGCTTACTGGCTTATCGAAATTAATACGACTCACTATAGGGAGA
CCCAAGCTTGGTACCGAGCTCGGATCCACTAGTAACGGCCGCCAGTGTGCTGGAATTCCTCTAGGGCGGC
CAATTCCGCCCCTCTCCCCCCCCCCCCCTAACGTTACTGGCCGAAGCCGCTTGGAATAAGGCCGGTGTGC
GTTTGTCTATATGTTATTTTCCACCATATTGCCGTCTTTTGGCAATGTGAGGGCCCGGAAACCTGGCCCT
GTCTTCTTGACGAGCATTCCTAGGGGTCTTTCCCCTCTCGCCAAAGGAATGCAAGGTCTGTTGAATGTCG
TGAAGGAAGCAGTTCCTCTGGAAGCTTCTTGAAAACAAACAACGTCTGTAGCGACCCTTTGCAGGCAGCG
GAACCCCCCACCTGGCGACAGGTGCCTCTGCGGCCAAAAGCCACGTGTATAAAATACACCTGCAAAGGCG
GCACAACCCCAGTGCCACGTTGTGAGTTGGATAGTTGTGGAAAGAGTCAAATGGCTCTCCTCAAGCGTAT
TCAACAAGGGGCTGAAGGATGCCCAGAANGTACCCCATTGTATGGGATCTGATCTGGGGCCTCGGTGCAC
ATGCTTTACATGTGTTTAGTCGAGGTTAAAAAAACGTCTAGGCCCCCCGAACCACGGGGACGTGNNTTTC
CNTTG
